Addgene plasmid #16655: pCI-neo Flag HAUSP
Depositing lab: Bert Vogelstein. Depositing organization: Johns Hopkins University and School of Medicine. Publication: HAUSP is required for p53 destabilization. Cummins JM, Vogelstein B. Cell Cycle. 2004 Jun . 3(6):689-92. 10.4161/cc.3.6.924 PubMed 15118411.
Backbone
  Vector backbone: pCI-Neo
  Backbone manufacturer: Promega
  Backbone size w/o insert (bp): 5472
  Vector type: Mammalian Expression
  Selectable markers: Neomycin (select with G418)
Growth in bacteria
  Bacterial resistance: Ampicillin, 100 μg/mL
  Growth temperature: 37°C
  Growth strain: DH5alpha
  Copy number: Unknown
Gene/Insert
  Gene/Insert name: HAUSP (alt names: USP7; ubiquitin specific peptidase 7)
  Species: H. sapiens (human)
  Entrez Gene: USP7 (a.k.a. C16DELp13.2, DEL16P13.2, HAFOUS, HAUSP, TEF1)
  Promoter: CMV
  Tag / fusion protein: Flag (N terminal on insert)
  Cloning method: Restriction Enzyme; 5′ cloning site NheI (not destroyed); 3′ cloning site XbaI (not destroyed)
  Sequencing primers: 5′ CMV-F; 3′ EBV-rev
Terms and licenses: Academic/Nonprofit Terms; Industry Terms: Not Available to Industry
Depositor comments: A fragment of human HAUSP cDNA including the entire ORF was cloned into pCI-neo at the NheI and XbaI sites. (Please note that the XbaI site is blocked by overlapping methylation). A sequence including the Flag tag was added to one of the primers so that the encoded protein contains a Flag tag at the N-terminus.
How to cite: pCI-neo Flag HAUSP was a gift from Bert Vogelstein (Addgene plasmid # 16655 ; http://n2t.net/addgene:16655 ; RRID:Addgene_16655)
