[The description below was written by a language model from this plasmid's Addgene catalogue record and pLannotate feature annotations shown in this document.]
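Description:
pCI-neo Flag HAUSP is a mammalian expression plasmid built on the Promega pCI-neo backbone that drives production of N-terminally Flag-tagged human HAUSP (USP7, ubiquitin specific peptidase 7). The sequenced record is 8,785 nt. In bacteria it replicates from a high-copy ColE1/pUC-type origin and is selected through the β-lactamase (AmpR) gene. An f1 origin is also present and permits single-stranded DNA production. For mammalian cells, a separate cassette places the neomycin phosphotransferase gene under the SV40 enhancer/early promoter with a synthetic polyadenylation signal, allowing G418 selection of stable transfectants.

The expression unit consists of the human cytomegalovirus immediate-early enhancer and promoter, followed by the chimeric β-globin/immunoglobulin heavy chain intron, which is included in this backbone to improve transcript processing and expression. A T7 promoter sits just upstream of the coding region and a T3 promoter fragment lies downstream in the opposite orientation. A human HAUSP cDNA fragment containing the entire open reading frame was inserted between the NheI and XbaI sites, with the Flag sequence introduced through a PCR primer. The annotation software labels this short element as a fragment of 3xFLAG, while the record describes it simply as a Flag tag. The depositor notes that the XbaI site is blocked by overlapping methylation. Transcripts terminate at the SV40 poly(A) signal.

The construct suits transient or stable overexpression of epitope-tagged HAUSP, with detection or immunoprecipitation through the Flag tag. The associated publication concerns the requirement for this deubiquitinating enzyme in p53 destabilization.
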