Features (pLannotate 1.2.2; 20 found; start..end, strand, type, name):
    140..517     +  enhancer       CMV enhancer: human cytomegalovirus immediate early enhancer
    518..729     +  promoter       CMV promoter: human cytomegalovirus (CMV) immediate early promoter
    890..1022    +  intron         chimeric intron: chimera between introns from human β-globin and immunoglobulin heavy chain genes
   1067..1085    +  promoter       T7 promoter: promoter for bacteriophage T7 RNA polymerase
   1093..1113    +  CDS            3xFLAG (fragment): three tandem FLAG® epitope tags
   1151..4423    +  CDS            USP7: UBP7_HUMAN - Also known as HAUSP. Experimental evidence at protein level: Swiss-Prot protein existence level 1. (Microbial infection) Contributes to the overall stabilization and trans-activation capability of the herpesvirus 1 trans-acting transcriptional protein ICP0/VMW110 during HSV-1 infection. From Homo sapiens (Human).
   4454..4471    -  promoter       T3 promoter (fragment): promoter for bacteriophage T3 RNA polymerase
   4489..4610    -  polyA_signal   SV40 poly(A) signal: SV40 polyadenylation signal
   4633..4701    -  CDS            large T antigen (fragment): large T antigen from SV40 (simian virus 40)
   4725..4792    +  CDS            lacZα (fragment): LacZα fragment of β-galactosidase; lacZ fragment
   4796..5224    +  rep_origin     f1 ori (sequence partly withheld): f1 bacteriophage origin of replication; arrow indicates direction of (+) strand synthesis
   5252..5303    -  misc_feature   bom (fragment): basis of mobility region from pBR322
   5368..5725    +  promoter       SV40 promoter: SV40 enhancer and early promoter
   5776..6567    +  CDS            neo: KKA2_KLEPN - Also known as kan, nptII. Experimental evidence at protein level: Swiss-Prot protein existence level 1. Resistance to kanamycin, neomycin, paromomycin, ribostamycin, butirosin and gentamicin B. From Klebsiella pneumoniae.
   6634..6682    +  polyA_signal   poly(A) signal: synthetic polyadenylation signal
   6702..6756    -  misc_feature   bom (fragment): basis of mobility region from pBR322
   6858..6893    -  CDS            rop (fragment): Rop protein, which maintains plasmids at low copy number; rop
   6988..7092    +  promoter       AmpR promoter: bla
   7093..7953    +  CDS            AmpR: β-lactamase; bla; confers resistance to ampicillin, carbenicillin, and related antibiotics
   8124..8712    +  rep_origin     ori: high-copy-number ColE1/pMB1/pBR322/pUC origin of replication
>Addgene plasmid #16655 | pCI-neo Flag HAUSP | addgene full sequence | sequence record 159428 | Addgene NGS Result
TCAATATTGGCCATTAGCCATATTATTCATTGGTTATATAGCATAAATCAATATTGGCTATTGGCCATTG
CATACGTTGTATCTATATCATAATATGTACATTTATATTGGCTCATGTCCAATATGACCGCCATGTTGGC
ATTGATTATTGACTAGTTATTAATAGTAATCAATTACGGGGTCATTAGTTCATAGCCCATATATGGAGTT
CCGCGTTACATAACTTACGGTAAATGGCCCGCCTGGCTGACCGCCCAACGACCCCCGCCCATTGACGTCA
ATAATGACGTATGTTCCCATAGTAACGCCAATAGGGACTTTCCATTGACGTCAATGGGTGGAGTATTTAC
GGTAAACTGCCCACTTGGCAGTACATCAAGTGTATCATATGCCAAGTCCGCCCCCTATTGACGTCAATGA
CGGTAAATGGCCCGCCTGGCATTATGCCCAGTACATGACCTTACGGGACTTTCCTACTTGGCAGTACATC
TACGTATTAGTCATCGCTATTACCATGGTGATGCGGTTTTGGCAGTACACCAATGGGCGTGGATAGCGGT
TTGACTCACGGGGATTTCCAAGTCTCCACCCCATTGACGTCAATGGGAGTTTGTTTTGGCACCAAAATCA
ACGGGACTTTCCAAAATGTCGTAACAACTGCGATCGCCCGCCCCGTTGACGCAAATGGGCGGTAGGCGTG
TACGGTGGGAGGTCTATATAAGCAGAGCTCGTTTAGTGAACCGTCAGATCACTAGAAGCTTTATTGCGGT
AGTTTATCACAGTTAAATTGCTAACGCAGTCAGTGCTTCTGACACAACAGTCTCGAACTTAAGCTGCAGT
GACTCTCTTAAGGTAGCCTTGCAGAAGTTGGTCGTGAGGCACTGGGCAGGTAAGTATCAAGGTTACAAGA
CAGGTTTAAGGAGACCAATAGAAACTGGGCTTGTCGAGACAGAGAAGACTCTTGCGTTTCTGATAGGCAC
CTATTGGTCTTACTGACATCCACTTTGCCTTTCTCTCCACAGGTGTCCACTCCCAGTTCAATTACAGCTC
TTAAGGCTAGAGTACTTAATACGACTCACTATAGGCTAGCATGGACTACAAAGACGATGACGACAAGATG
AACCACCAGCAGCAGCAGCAGCAGCAGAAAGCGGGCGAGCAGCAGTTGAGCGAGCCCGAGGACATGGAGA
TGGAAGCGGGAGATACAGATGACCCACCAAGAATTACTCAGAACCCTGTGATCAATGGGAATGTGGCCCT
GAGTGATGGACACAACACCGCGGAGGAGGACATGGAGGATGACACCAGTTGGCGCTCCGAGGCAACCTTT
CAGTTCACTGTGGAGCGCTTCAGCAGACTGAGTGAGTCGGTCCTTAGCCCTCCGTGTTTTGTGCGAAATC
TGCCATGGAAGATTATGGTGATGCCACGCTTTTATCCAGACAGACCACACCAAAAAAGCGTAGGATTCTT
TCTCCAGTGCAATGCTGAATCTGATTCCACGTCATGGTCTTGCCATGCACAAGCAGTGCTGAAGATAATA
AATTACAGAGATGATGAAAAGTCGTTCAGTCGTCGTATTAGTCATTTGTTCTTCCATAAAGAAAATGATT
GGGGATTTTCCAATTTTATGGCCTGGAGTGAAGTGACCGATCCTGAGAAAGGATTTATAGATGATGACAA
AGTTACCTTTGAAGTCTTTGTACAGGCGGATGCTCCCCATGGAGTTGCGTGGGATTCAAAGAAGCACACA
GGCTACGTCGGCTTAAAGAATCAGGGAGCGACTTGTTACATGAACAGCCTGCTACAGACGTTATTTTTCA
CGAATCAGCTACGAAAGGCTGTGTACATGATGCCAACCGAGGGGGATGATTCGTCTAAAAGCGTCCCTTT
AGCATTACAAAGAGTGTTCTATGAATTACAGCATAGTGATAAACCTGTAGGAACAAAAAAGTTAACAAAG
TCATTTGGGTGGGAAACTTTAGATAGCTTCATGCAACATGATGTTCAGGAGCTTTGTCGAGTGTTGCTCG
ATAATGTGGAAAATAAGATGAAAGGCACCTGTGTAGAGGGCACCATACCCAAATTATTCCGCGGCAAAAT
GGTGTCCTATATCCAGTGTAAAGAAGTAGACTATCGGTCTGATAGAAGAGAAGATTATTATGATATCCAG
CTAAGTATCAAAGGAAAGAAAAATATATTTGAATCATTTGTGGATTATGTGGCAGTAGAACAGCTCGATG
GGGACAATAAATACGACGCTGGGGAACATGGCTTACAGGAAGCAGAGAAAGGTGTGAAATTCCTAACATT
GCCACCAGTGTTACACCTACAACTGATGAGATTTATGTATGACCCTCAGACGGACCAAAATATCAAGATC
AATGATAGGTTTGAATTCCCAGAGCAGTTACCACTTGATGAATTTTTGCAAAAAACAGATCCTAAGGACC
CTGCAAATTATATTCTTCATGCAGTCCTGGTTCATAGTGGAGATAATCATGGTGGACATTATGTGGTTTA
TCTAAACCCCAAAGGGGATGGCAAATGGTGTAAATTTGATGACGACGTGGTGTCAAGGTGTACTAAAGAG
GAAGCAATTGAGCACAATTATGGGGGTCACGATGACGACCTGTCTGTTCGACACTGCACTAATGCTTACA
TGTTAGTCTACATCAGGGAATCAAAACTGAGTGAAGTTTTACAGGCGGTCACCGACCATGATATTCCTCA
GCAGTTGGTGGAGCGATTACAAGAAGAGAAAAGGATCGAGGCTCAGAAGCGGAAGGAGCGGCAGGAAGCC
CATCTCTATATGCAAGTGCAGATAGTCGCAGAGGACCAGTTTTGTGGCCACCAAGGGAATGACATGTACG
ATGAAGAAAAAGTGAAATACACTGTGTTCAAAGTATTGAAGAACTCCTCGCTTGCTGAGTTTGTTCAGAG
CCTCTCTCAGACCATGGGATTTCCACAAGATCAAATTCGATTGTGGCCCATGCAAGCAAGGAGTAATGGA
ACAAAACGACCAGCAATGTTAGATAATGAAGCCGACGGCAATAAAACAATGATTGAGCTCAGTGATAATG
AAAACCCTTGGACAATATTCCTGGAAACAGTTGATCCCGAGCTGGCTGCTAGTGGAGCGACCTTACCCAA
GTTTGATAAAGATCATGATGTAATGTTATTTTTGAAGATGTATGATCCCAAAACGCGGAGCTTGAATTAC
TGTGGGCATATCTACACACCAATATCCTGTAAAATACGTGACTTGCTCCCAGTTATGTGTGACAGAGCAG
GATTTATTCAAGATACTAGCCTTATCCTCTATGAGGAAGTTAAACCGAATTTAACAGAGAGAATTCAGGA
CTATGACGTGTCTCTTGATAAAGCCCTTGATGAACTAATGGATGGTGACATCATAGTATTTCAGAAGGAT
GACCCTGAAAATGATAACAGTGAATTACCCACCGCAAAGGAGTATTTCCGAGATCTCTACCACCGCGTTG
ATGTCATTTTCTGTGATAAAACAATCCCTAATGATCCTGGATTTGTGGTTACGTTATCAAATAGAATGAA
TTATTTTCAGGTTGCAAAGACAGTTGCACAGAGGCTCAACACAGATCCAATGTTGCTGCAGTTTTTCAAG
TCTCAAGGTTATAGGGATGGCCCAGGTAATCCTCTTAGACATAATTATGAAGGTACTTTAAGAGATCTTC
TACAGTTCTTCAAGCCTAGACAACCTAAGAAACTTTACTATCAGCAGCTTAAGATGAAAATCACAGACTT
TGAGAACAGGCGAAGTTTTAAATGTATATGGTTAAACAGCCAATTTAGGGAAGAGGAAATAACACTATAT
CCAGACAAGCATGGGTGTGTCCGGGACCTGTTAGAAGAATGTAAAAAGGCCGTGGAGCTTGGGGAGAAAG
CATCAGGGAAACTTAGGCTGCTAGAAATTGTAAGCTACAAAATCATTGGTGTTCATCAAGAAGATGAACT
ATTAGAATGTTTATCTCCTGCAACGAGCCGGACGTTTCGAATAGAGGAAATCCCTTTGGACCAGGTGGAC
ATAGACAAAGAGAATGAGATGCTTGTCACAGTGGCGCATTTCCACAAAGAGGTCTTCGGAACGTTCGGAA
TCCCGTTTTTGCTGAGGATACACCAGGGCGAGCATTTTCGAGAAGTGATGAAGCGAATCCAGAGCCTGCT
GGACATCCAGGAGAAGGAGTTTGAGAAGTTTAAATTTGCAATTGTAATGATGGGCCGACACCAGTACATA
AATGAAGACGAGTATGAAGTAAATTTGAAAGACTTTGAGCCACAGCCCGGTAATATGTCTCATCCTCGGC
CTTGGCTAGGGCTCGACCACTTCAACAAAGCCCCAAAGAGGAGTCGCTACACTTACCTTGAAAAGGCCAT
TAAAATCCATAACTGATCTAGAGTCGACCCGGGCGGCCGCTTCCCTTTAGTGAGGGTTAATGCTTCGAGC
AGACATGATAAGATACATTGATGAGTTTGGACAAACCACAACTAGAATGCAGTGAAAAAAATGCTTTATT
TGTGAAATTTGTGATGCTATTGCTTTATTTGTAACCATTATAAGCTGCAATAAACAAGTTAACAACAACA
ATTGCATTCATTTTATGTTTCAGGTTCAGGGGGAGATGTGGGAGGTTTTTTAAAGCAAGTAAAACCTCTA
CAAATGTGGTAAAATCCGATAAGGATCGATCCGGGCTGGCGTAATAGCGAAGAGGCCCGCACCGATCGCC
CTTCCCAACAGTTGCGCAGCCTGAATGGCGAATGG
[124 nt withheld, positions 4796-4919]
C
[91 nt withheld, positions 4921-5011]
A
[49 nt withheld, positions 5013-5061]
CCTTTGACGTTGGAGTCCACGTTCTTT
[37 nt withheld, positions 5089-5125]
ACCCTATCTCGGTCTATTCTTTTGATTTATAAGGGATTTTGCCGATTTCGGCCTATTGGTTAAAAAATGA
GCTGATTTAACAAAAATTTAACGCGAATTTTAACAAAATATTAACGCTTACAATTTCCTGATGCGGTATT
TTCTCCTTACGCATCTGTGCGGTATTTCACACCGCATACGCGGATCTGCGCAGCACCATGGCCTGAAATA
ACCTCTGAAAGAGGAACTTGGTTAGGTACCTTCTGAGGCGGAAAGAACCAGCTGTGGAATGTGTGTCAGT
TAGGGTGTGGAAAGTCCCCAGGCTCCCCAGCAGGCAGAAGTATGCAAAGCATGCATCTCAATTAGTCAGC
AACCAGGTGTGGAAAGTCCCCAGGCTCCCCAGCAGGCAGAAGTATGCAAAGCATGCATCTCAATTAGTCA
GCAACCATAGTCCCGCCCCTAACTCCGCCCATCCCGCCCCTAACTCCGCCCAGTTCCGCCCATTCTCCGC
CCCATGGCTGACTAATTTTTTTTATTTATGCAGAGGCCGAGGCCGCCTCGGCCTCTGAGCTATTCCAGAA
GTAGTGAGGAGGCTTTTTTGGAGGCCTAGGCTTTTGCAAAAAGCTTGATTCTTCTGACACAACAGTCTCG
AACTTAAGGCTAGAGCCACCATGATTGAACAAGATGGATTGCACGCAGGTTCTCCGGCCGCTTGGGTGGA
GAGGCTATTCGGCTATGACTGGGCACAACAGACAATCGGCTGCTCTGATGCCGCCGTGTTCCGGCTGTCA
GCGCAGGGGCGCCCGGTTCTTTTTGTCAAGACCGACCTGTCCGGTGCCCTGAATGAACTGCAGGACGAGG
CAGCGCGGCTATCGTGGCTGGCCACGACGGGCGTTCCTTGCGCAGCTGTGCTCGACGTTGTCACTGAAGC
GGGAAGGGACTGGCTGCTATTGGGCGAAGTGCCGGGGCAGGATCTCCTGTCATCTCACCTTGCTCCTGCC
GAGAAAGTATCCATCATGGCTGATGCAATGCGGCGGCTGCATACGCTTGATCCGGCTACCTGCCCATTCG
ACCACCAAGCGAAACATCGCATCGAGCGAGCACGTACTCGGATGGAAGCCGGTCTTGTCGATCAGGATGA
TCTGGACGAAGAGCATCAGGGGCTCGCGCCAGCCGAACTGTTCGCCAGGCTCAAGGCGCGCATGCCCGAC
GGCGAGGATCTCGTCGTGACCCATGGCGATGCCTGCTTGCCGAATATCATGGTGGAAAATGGCCGCTTTT
CTGGATTCATCGACTGTGGCCGGCTGGGTGTGGCGGACCGCTATCAGGACATAGCGTTGGCTACCCGTGA
TATTGCTGAAGAGCTTGGCGGCGAATGGGCTGACCGCTTCCTCGTGCTTTACGGTATCGCCGCTCCCGAT
TCGCAGCGCATCGCCTTCTATCGCCTTCTTGACGAGTTCTTCTGAGCGGGACTCTGGGGTTCGAAATGAC
CGACCAAGCGACGCCCAACCTGCCATCACGATGGCCGCAATAAAATATCTTTATTTTCATTACATCTGTG
TGTTGGTTTTTTGTGTGAATCGATAGCGATAAGGATCCGCGTATGGTGCACTCTCAGTACAATCTGCTCT
GATGCCGCATAGTTAAGCCAGCCCCGACACCCGCCAACACCCGCTGACGCGCCCTGACGGGCTTGTCTGC
TCCCGGCATCCGCTTACAGACAAGCTGTGACCGTCTCCGGGAGCTGCATGTGTCAGAGGTTTTCACCGTC
ATCACCGAAACGCGCGAGACGAAAGGGCCTCGTGATACGCCTATTTTTATAGGTTAATGTCATGATAATA
ATGGTTTCTTAGACGTCAGGTGGCACTTTTCGGGGAAATGTGCGCGGAACCCCTATTTGTTTATTTTTCT
AAATACATTCAAATATGTATCCGCTCATGAGACAATAACCCTGATAAATGCTTCAATAATATTGAAAAAG
GAAGAGTATGAGTATTCAACATTTCCGTGTCGCCCTTATTCCCTTTTTTGCGGCATTTTGCCTTCCTGTT
TTTGCTCACCCAGAAACGCTGGTGAAAGTAAAAGATGCTGAAGATCAGTTGGGTGCACGAGTGGGTTACA
TCGAACTGGATCTCAACAGCGGTAAGATCCTTGAGAGTTTTCGCCCCGAAGAACGTTTTCCAATGATGAG
CACTTTTAAAGTTCTGCTATGTGGCGCGGTATTATCCCGTATTGACGCCGGGCAAGAGCAACTCGGTCGC
CGCATACACTATTCTCAGAATGACTTGGTTGAGTACTCACCAGTCACAGAAAAGCATCTTACGGATGGCA
TGACAGTAAGAGAATTATGCAGTGCTGCCATAACCATGAGTGATAACACTGCGGCCAACTTACTTCTGAC
AACGATCGGAGGACCGAAGGAGCTAACCGCTTTTTTGCACAACATGGGGGATCATGTAACTCGCCTTGAT
CGTTGGGAACCGGAGCTGAATGAAGCCATACCAAACGACGAGCGTGACACCACGATGCCTGTAGCAATGG
CAACAACGTTGCGCAAACTATTAACTGGCGAACTACTTACTCTAGCTTCCCGGCAACAATTAATAGACTG
GATGGAGGCGGATAAAGTTGCAGGACCACTTCTGCGCTCGGCCCTTCCGGCTGGCTGGTTTATTGCTGAT
AAATCTGGAGCCGGTGAGCGTGGGTCTCGCGGTATCATTGCAGCACTGGGGCCAGATGGTAAGCCCTCCC
GTATCGTAGTTATCTACACGACGGGGAGTCAGGCAACTATGGATGAACGAAATAGACAGATCGCTGAGAT
AGGTGCCTCACTGATTAAGCATTGGTAACTGTCAGACCAAGTTTACTCATATATACTTTAGATTGATTTA
AAACTTCATTTTTAATTTAAAAGGATCTAGGTGAAGATCCTTTTTGATAATCTCATGACCAAAATCCCTT
AACGTGAGTTTTCGTTCCACTGAGCGTCAGACCCCGTAGAAAAGATCAAAGGATCTTCTTGAGATCCTTT
TTTTCTGCGCGTAATCTGCTGCTTGCAAACAAAAAAACCACCGCTACCAGCGGTGGTTTGTTTGCCGGAT
CAAGAGCTACCAACTCTTTTTCCGAAGGTAACTGGCTTCAGCAGAGCGCAGATACCAAATACTGTTCTTC
TAGTGTAGCCGTAGTTAGGCCACCACTTCAAGAACTCTGTAGCACCGCCTACATACCTCGCTCTGCTAAT
CCTGTTACCAGTGGCTGCTGCCAGTGGCGATAAGTCGTGTCTTACCGGGTTGGACTCAAGACGATAGTTA
CCGGATAAGGCGCAGCGGTCGGGCTGAACGGGGGGTTCGTGCACACAGCCCAGCTTGGAGCGAACGACCT
ACACCGAACTGAGATACCTACAGCGTGAGCTATGAGAAAGCGCCACGCTTCCCGAAGGGAGAAAGGCGGA
CAGGTATCCGGTAAGCGGCAGGGTCGGAACAGGAGAGCGCACGAGGGAGCTTCCAGGGGGAAACGCCTGG
TATCTTTATAGTCCTGTCGGGTTTCGCCACCTCTGACTTGAGCGTCGATTTTTGTGATGCTCGTCAGGGG
GGCGGAGCCTATGGAAAAACGCCAGCAACGCGGCCTTTTTACGGTTCCTGGCCTTTTGCTGGCCTTTTGC
TCACATGGCTCGACAGATCT
