>Addgene plasmid #16655 | pCI-neo Flag HAUSP | addgene partial sequence | sequence record 96325 | EBV-rev 5'-GTGGTTTGTCCAAACTCATC-3'
TGTCTGCTCGAAGCATTAACCCTCACTAAAGGGAAGCGGCCGCCCGGGTCGACTCTAGATCAGTTATGGA
TTTTAATGGCCTTTTCAAGGTAAGTGTAGCGACTCCTCTTTGGGGCTTTGTTGAAGTGGTCGAGCCCTAG
CCAAGGCCGAGGATGAGACATATTACCGGGCTGTGGCTCAAAGTCTTTCAAATTTACTTCATACTCGTCT
TCATTTATGTACTGGTGTCGGCCCATCATTACAATTGCAAATTTAAACTTCTCAAACTCCTTCTCCTGGA
TGTCCAGCAGGCTCTGGATTCGCTTCATCACTTCTCGAAAATGCTCGCCCTGGTGTATCCTCAGCAAAAA
CGGGATTCCGAACGTTCCGAAGACCTCTTTGTGGAAATGCGCCACTGTGACAAGCATCTCATTCTCTTTG
TCTATGTCCACCTGGTCCAAAGGGATTTCCTCTATTCGAAACGTCCGGCTCGTTGCAGGAGATAAACATT
CTAATAGTTCATCTTCTTGATGAACACCAATGATTTTGTAGCTTACAATTTCTAGCAGCCTAAGTTTCCC
TGATGCTTTCTCCCCAAGCTCCACGGCCTTTTTACATTCTTCTAACAGGTCCCGGACACACCCATGCTTG
TCTGGATATAGTGTTATTTCCTCTTCCCTAAATTGGCTGTTTAACCATATACATTTAAAACTTCGCCTGT
TCTCAAAGTCTGTGATTTTCATCTTAAGCTGCTGATAGTAAAGTTTCTTAGGTTGTCTAGGCTTGAAGAA
CTGTAGAAGATCTCTTAAAGTACCTTCATAATTATGTCTAAGAGGATTACCTGGGCCATCCCTATAACCT
TGAGACTTGAAAAACTGCAGCAACATTGGATCTGTGTTGAGCCTCTGTGCAACTGTCTTTGCAACCTGAA
AATAATTCATTCTATTTGATAACGTAACCACAAATCCAGGATCATTAGGGATTGTTTTATCACAGAAAAT
GACATCAACGCGGTGGTAGAGATCTCGGAAATACTCCTTTGCGGTGGGTAATTCACTGTTATCATTTTCA
GGGTCATCCTTCTGAAATACTATGATGTCACCATCCATTAGTTCATCAAGGGCTTTATCA
