>Addgene plasmid #16655 | pCI-neo Flag HAUSP | addgene partial sequence | sequence record 96341 | chim-int-F 5'-TCTTACTGACATCCACTTTGCC-3'
CTCCCAGTTCAATTACAGCTCTTAAGGCTAGAGTACTTAATACGACTCACTATAGGCTAGCATGGACTAC
AAAGACGATGACGACAAGATGAACCACCAGCAGCAGCAGCAGCAGCAGAAAGCGGGCGAGCAGCAGTTGA
GCGAGCCCGAGGACATGGAGATGGAAGCGGGAGATACAGATGACCCACCAAGAATTACTCAGAACCCTGT
GATCAATGGGAATGTGGCCCTGAGTGATGGACACAACACCGCGGAGGAGGACATGGAGGATGACACCAGT
TGGCGCTCCGAGGCAACCTTTCAGTTCACTGTGGAGCGCTTCAGCAGACTGAGTGAGTCGGTCCTTAGCC
CTCCGTGTTTTGTGCGAAATCTGCCATGGAAGATTATGGTGATGCCACGCTTTTATCCAGACAGACCACA
CCAAAAAAGCGTAGGATTCTTTCTCCAGTGCAATGCTGAATCTGATTCCACGTCATGGTCTTGCCATGCA
CAAGCAGTGCTGAAGATAATAAATTACAGAGATGATGAAAAGTCGTTCAGTCGTCGTATTAGTCATTTGT
TCTTCCATAAAGAAAATGATTGGGGATTTTCCAATTTTATGGCCTGGAGTGAAGTGACCGATCCTGAGAA
AGGATTTATAGATGATGACAAAGTTACCTTTGAAGTCTTTGTACAGGCGGATGCTCCCCATGGAGTTGCG
TGGGATTCAAAGAAGCACACAGGCTACGTCGGCTTAAAGAATCAGGGAGCGACTTGTTACATGAACAGCC
TGCTACAGACGTTATTTTTCACGAATCAGCTACGAAAGGCTGTGTACATGATGCCAACCGAGGGGGATGA
TTCGTCTAAAAGCGTCCCTTTAGCATTACAAAGAGTGTTCTATGAATTACAGCATAGTGATAAACCTGTA
GGAACAAAAAAGTTAACAAAGTCATTTGGGTGGGAAACTTTAGATAGCTTCATGCAACATGATGTTCAGG
AGCTTTGTCGAGTGTTGCTCGATAATGTGGAAAATAAGATGAAAGGCACCTGTGTAGAGGGCACCATACC
CAAATTATTCCGCGGCAAAATGGTGTCCTATATCCAGTGTAAAGAAGT
